>Addgene plasmid #21921 | TrHKII-pGFPN3 | addgene partial sequence | sequence record 27702 | 21921 with EGFP-N
TCCTCGCCCTTGCTCACCATGGTGGCGATGGATCCTCNCTGTCCAGCCTCACGGATGCGGCAGGCCACAG
CAGTGATGAGCGCCGCCCCCTTCCCGCTGCCNTCCTCTGACTGCAGGAAAGACACATCACATTTCGGAGC
CAGGTCCTTCACTGTCTCATGCATGACTTTGGNAAAGTGAGGATGTANCTTGTAGAGGGTCCCATCCACN
CCCACTGTCACTTTGAGAGCGTCCAGCCCACGGTTTTCTCGTATCCTGTCCACCACAGCGGCCATGCCTG
CGCCACAGAGCTGGGCTGCCCGCCGGGCCACCACAGTGCACACCTCCTTAACAATGATGCTGTCNNCACA
NGTGCTCTCAANCCCTAAGTGTTGCAGGATGGCTCGGACTTGCANCAGGGCCAGGCAGTCACTCTCAATC
TGAGACAAGAACTTGGTTTCAAAGATGCCCCTTGNCTTGAGCCGCTCTGAGATGCGGCCTCGGAAGAGCA
GTCCACGCTTGGTGAAATCGATGAGAATGTTACNGACAATCTCACCCAGGTACATTCCACTGATCATTTT
CTCGAACCTCTGCTTGCCCGGGTTGAGTGAAANNTCATCCACAGCCACNTNNNATTCTGTGCGGAAGTCA
TCTANGCAT
