>Addgene plasmid #21921 | TrHKII-pGFPN3 | addgene partial sequence | sequence record 27703 | TrHKII-GFPN with CMV-F
AGCAGAGCTGGTTTAGTGANCGTCAGATCCGCTAGCGCTACCGGACTCAGATCTCGAGCTCAAGCTTCGA
ATTCATGGTTGACCAGTATCTTTACCACATGCGCCTCTCTGATGAGACCCTCTTGGAGATCTCTAAGCGG
TTCCGCAAGGAGATGGAGAAAGGGCTTGGAGCCACCACTCACCCTACTGCAGCAGTGAAGATGCTGCCCA
CCTTTGTGAGGTCCACTCCAGATGGGACAGAACACGGAGAGTTCCTGGCTCTGGATCTTGGAGGGACCAA
CTTCCGTGTGCTTTGGGTGAAGGTAACGGACAATGGGCTCCAGAAGGTGGAGATGGAGAATCAGATCTAT
GCCATCCCTGAGGACATCATGCGAGGCAGTGGCACCCAGCTGTTTGACCACATTGCCGAATGCCTGGCTA
ACTTCATGGATAAGCTACAAATCAAAGACAAGAAGCTCCCACTGGGTTTTACCTTCTCGTTCCCCTGCCA
CCAGACTAAACTAGACGAGAGTTTCCTGGTCTCATGGACCAAGGGATTCAAGTCCAGTGGAGTGGAAGGC
AGAGACGTTGTGGCTCTGATCCGGAAGGCCATCCAGAGGAGAGGGGACTTTGATATCGACATTGTGGCTG
TGGTGAATGACACAGTTGGGACCATGATGACCTGTGGTTATGATGACCACAACTGTGAGATTGGTCTCAT
TGTGGGCACGGNAGCAACGCCTGCTACATGGAAGAGATGCGCCACATCGACATGGTGGAAGGCGATGNAN
GGGGNNNNNGNTGTATCAATNNTGGGAGGTGGGGGGGGCCTTCGGGGACGATGGGCTTCGCTTCANNGAC
ATTTCGGCACTGGAGGTTTGGACCAGGGA
