[The description below was written by a language model from this plasmid's Addgene catalogue record.]
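Description:
TrHKII-pGFPN3 is a mammalian expression plasmid built on the pGFP-N3 backbone (about 4.7 kb without insert) that encodes a truncated form of human hexokinase II (HK2, also called HKII or HXK2) fused to GFP. It is maintained in general-purpose E. coli strains as a high-copy plasmid under kanamycin selection, and it carries a neomycin resistance marker so that transfected mammalian cells can be selected with G418. The record does not state the promoter driving the fusion or list other backbone elements, and no feature table is provided.

The insert, recorded as roughly 2.75 kb, is the human HKII cDNA lacking the sequence encoded by exon 1, which corresponds to the N-terminal mitochondrial binding domain. It was cloned between EcoRI and BamHI sites, both of which were preserved, placing GFP at the C terminus of the hexokinase fragment. Positioning the tag at the C terminus leaves the altered N terminus exposed, so localisation of the fluorescent fusion reflects the loss of the mitochondrial targeting region rather than interference from the tag.

The associated publication examines whether glucose phosphorylation and mitochondrial binding are required for the protective effects of hexokinases I and II. In that context, this construct serves as a mitochondrial-binding-deficient variant. It allows HKII lacking this domain to be expressed and visualised in mammalian cells, presumably for comparison with full-length enzyme, to separate the contribution of mitochondrial association from that of the rest of the protein.
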