Addgene plasmid #21921: TrHKII-pGFPN3
Depositing lab: Hossein Ardehali. Depositing organization: Northwestern University. Publication: Glucose phosphorylation and mitochondrial binding are required for the protective effects of hexokinases I and II. Sun L, Shukair S, Naik TJ, Moazed F, Ardehali H. Mol Cell Biol. 2008 Feb . 28(3):1007-17. 10.1128/MCB.00224-07 PubMed 18039843.
Backbone
  Vector backbone: pGFP-N3
  Backbone size w/o insert (bp): 4700
  Vector type: Mammalian Expression
  Selectable markers: Neomycin (select with G418)
Growth in bacteria
  Bacterial resistance: Kanamycin, 50 μg/mL
  Growth temperature: 37°C
  Growth strain: DH5alpha
  Growth instructions: DH5alpha, HB101, and other general purpose strains.
  Copy number: High Copy
Gene/Insert
  Gene/Insert name: Truncated human HKII cDNA (lacking the sequence encoded by exon 1, which is the mitochondrial binding domain) in pGFP-N3 plasmid
  Species: H. sapiens (human)
  Insert size (bp): 2751
  Mutation: This is the truncated human HKII cDNA sequence (lacking exon 1 whoch encoded the mitochondrial binding domain) cloned into pGFP-N3.
  GenBank ID: NM_000189
  Entrez Gene: HK2 (a.k.a. HKII, HXK2)
  Tag / fusion protein: GFP (C terminal on insert)
  Cloning method: Restriction Enzyme; 5′ cloning site EcoRI (not destroyed); 3′ cloning site BamHI (not destroyed)
  Sequencing primers: 5′ NA
Terms and licenses: Academic/Nonprofit Terms; Industry Terms: Not Available to Industry
How to cite: TrHKII-pGFPN3 was a gift from Hossein Ardehali (Addgene plasmid # 21921 ; http://n2t.net/addgene:21921 ; RRID:Addgene_21921)
